Addgene plasmid #216057: AA014
Purpose: Fragmid fragment: (2A Selection) Puromycin resistance
Depositing lab: John Doench. Depositing organization: Broad Institute. Publication: Modular vector assembly enables rapid assessment of emerging CRISPR technologies. McGee AV, Liu YV, Griffith AL, Szegletes ZM, Wen B, Kraus C, Miller NW, Steger RJ, Escude Velasco B, Bosch JA, Zirin JD, Viswanatha R, Sontheimer EJ, Goodale A, Greene MA, Green TM, Doench JG. Cell Genom. 2024 Mar 13;4(3):100519. doi: 10.1016/j.xgen.2024.100519. PubMed 38484704.
Backbone
  Vector backbone: pUC57-Kan
  Vector type: Fragment
Growth in bacteria
  Bacterial resistance: Kanamycin, 50 μg/mL
  Growth temperature: 37°C
  Growth strain: DH5alpha
  Copy number: Unknown
Gene/Insert
  Gene/Insert name: P2A_v1.1; PuroR_v1.1; Stop
  Species: Other
  Cloning method: Unknown
Resource information
  A portion of this plasmid was derived from a plasmid made by: Genscript ID: U5664GC010-42
Terms and licenses: Academic/Nonprofit Terms; Industry Terms: Not Available to Industry
Depositor comments: Please visit https://www.biorxiv.org/content/10.1101/2023.10.25.564061v1 for bioRxiv preprint.
How to cite: AA014 was a gift from John Doench (Addgene plasmid # 216057 ; http://n2t.net/addgene:216057 ; RRID:Addgene_216057)
