[The description below was written by a language model from this plasmid's Addgene catalogue record and pLannotate feature annotations shown in this document.]
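Description:
AA014 is a Fragmid "fragment" plasmid, a small (about 3.3 kb) pUC57-Kan-based donor that stores one modular part for the Fragmid vector assembly system rather than serving as a functional expression vector in its own right. It is propagated in E. coli using the high-copy ColE1/pUC-type origin and selected with kanamycin through the aph(3')-Ia KanR gene. The rest of the annotated backbone consists of typical pUC57 remnants: a lacZα fragment together with the lac promoter, lac operator and CAP binding site flanking the cloning region, plus short fragments of lacI, rop and the pBR322 bom region, none of which is relevant to the payload.

The insert belongs to the "2A Selection" module class and is recorded as P2A_v1.1, PuroR_v1.1 and a stop codon. The feature table detects the puromycin N-acetyltransferase (pac) coding sequence as a PuroR fragment. The P2A element is listed in the catalogue entry but is not annotated separately; a gap of about 100 nt between the lacZα fragment and PuroR could accommodate it. A P2A peptide causes ribosomal skipping, so when this module is joined in frame downstream of another open reading frame in an assembled vector, a single transcript yields the upstream protein and a separate puromycin resistance enzyme, with the stop codon terminating the reading frame. The fragment carries no promoter of its own for eukaryotic expression and depends on the regulatory elements supplied by other modules. The record does not state the cloning method or the sites used to release the fragment. Its use is as a building block for rapidly assembling puromycin-selectable constructs for testing CRISPR technologies.
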