Features (pLannotate 1.2.2; 10 found; start..end, strand, type, name):
    137..236     +  misc_feature   bom (fragment): basis of mobility region from pBR322
    242..399     -  CDS            lacZα (fragment): LacZα fragment of β-galactosidase; lacZ fragment
    500..1094    +  CDS            PuroR (fragment): puromycin N-acetyltransferase; pac from Streptomyces; confers resistance to puromycin
   1208..1224    -  protein_bind   lac operator: The lac repressor binds to the lac operator to inhibit transcription in E. coli. This inhibition can be relieved by adding lactose or isopropyl-β-D-thiogalactopyranoside (IPTG). lac repressor encoded by lacI
   1232..1262    -  promoter       lac promoter: promoter for the E. coli lac operon
   1277..1298    -  protein_bind   CAP binding site: CAP binding activates transcription in the presence of cAMP. E. coli catabolite activator protein
   1311..1403    -  CDS            lacI (fragment): lac repressor; lacI; The lac repressor binds to the lac operator to inhibit transcription in E. coli. This inhibition can be relieved by adding lactose or isopropyl-β-D-thiogalactopyranoside (IPTG).
   1586..2174    -  rep_origin     ori: high-copy-number ColE1/pMB1/pBR322/pUC origin of replication
   2352..3161    -  CDS            KanR: aminoglycoside phosphotransferase; aph(3')-Ia; confers resistance to kanamycin in bacteria or G418 (Geneticin®) in eukaryotes
   3268..35      +  CDS            rop (fragment) (across the origin): Rop protein, which maintains plasmids at low copy number; rop
>Addgene plasmid #216057 | AA014 | addgene full sequence | sequence record 431524 | Addgene NGS Result
TCGCGCGTTTCGGTGATGACGGTGAAAACCTCTGACACATGCAGCTCCCGGAGACGGTCACAGCTTGTCT
GTAAGCGGATGCCGGGAGCAGACAAGCCCGTCAGGGCGCGTCAGCGGGTGTTGGCGGGTGTCGGGGCTGG
CTTAACTATGCGGCATCAGAGCAGATTGTACTGAGAGTGCACCATATGCGGTGTGAAATACCGCACAGAT
GCGTAAGGAGAAAATACCGCATCAGGCGCCATTCGCCATTCAGGCTGCGCAACTGTTGGGAAGGGCGATC
GGTGCGGGCCTCTTCGCTATTACGCCAGCTGGCGAAAGGGGGATGTGCTGCAAGGCGATTAAGTTGGGTA
ACGCCAGGGTTTTCCCAGTCACGACGTTGTAAAACGACGGCCAGAGAATTCGAGCTCGGTACCTCGCGAA
TACATCTAGATGAAGACGGAAGCGCAACAAACTTCTCTCTGCTGAAACAAGCCGGAGATGTCGAAGAGAA
TCCTGGACCGACCGAGTACAAGCCCACGGTGCGCCTCGCCACCCGCGACGACGTCCCCAGGGCCGTACGC
ACCCTCGCCGCCGCGTTCGCCGACTACCCCGCCACGCGCCACACCGTCGATCCGGACCGCCACATCGAGC
GGGTCACCGAGCTGCAAGAACTCTTCCTCACGCGCGTCGGGCTCGACATCGGCAAGGTGTGGGTCGCGGA
CGACGGCGCCGCGGTGGCGGTCTGGACCACGCCGGAGAGCGTCGAAGCGGGGGCGGTGTTCGCCGAGATC
GGCCCGCGCATGGCCGAGTTGAGCGGTTCCCGGCTGGCCGCGCAGCAACAGATGGAAGGCCTCCTGGCGC
CGCACCGGCCCAAGGAGCCCGCGTGGTTCCTGGCCACCGTCGGAGTCTCGCCCGACCACCAGGGCAAGGG
TCTGGGCAGCGCCGTCGTGCTCCCCGGAGTGGAGGCGGCCGAGCGCGCCGGGGTGCCCGCCTTCCTGGAG
ACCTCCGCGCCCCGCAACCTCCCCTTCTACGAGCGGCTCGGCTTCACCGTCACCGCCGACGTCGAGGTGC
CCGAAGGACCGCGCACCTGGTGCATGACCCGCAAGCCCGGTGCCGGATCCTGATAAATTCCAGTCTTCGG
AACCAAATCGGATCCCGGGCCCGTCGACTGCAGAGGCCTGCATGCAAGCTTGGTGTAATCATGGTCATAG
CTGTTTCCTGTGTGAAATTGTTATCCGCTCACAATTCCACACAACATACGAGCCGGAAGCATAAAGTGTA
AAGCCTGGGGTGCCTAATGAGTGAGCTAACTCACATTAATTGCGTTGCGCTCACTGCCCGCTTTCCAGTC
GGGAAACCTGTCGTGCCAGCTGCATTAATGAATCGGCCAACGCGCGGGGAGAGGCGGTTTGCGTATTGGG
CGCTCTTCCGCTTCCTCGCTCACTGACTCGCTGCGCTCGGTCGTTCGGCTGCGGCGAGCGGTATCAGCTC
ACTCAAAGGCGGTAATACGGTTATCCACAGAATCAGGGGATAACGCAGGAAAGAACATGTGAGCAAAAGG
CCAGCAAAAGGCCAGGAACCGTAAAAAGGCCGCGTTGCTGGCGTTTTTCCATAGGCTCCGCCCCCCTGAC
GAGCATCACAAAAATCGACGCTCAAGTCAGAGGTGGCGAAACCCGACAGGACTATAAAGATACCAGGCGT
TTCCCCCTGGAAGCTCCCTCGTGCGCTCTCCTGTTCCGACCCTGCCGCTTACCGGATACCTGTCCGCCTT
TCTCCCTTCGGGAAGCGTGGCGCTTTCTCATAGCTCACGCTGTAGGTATCTCAGTTCGGTGTAGGTCGTT
CGCTCCAAGCTGGGCTGTGTGCACGAACCCCCCGTTCAGCCCGACCGCTGCGCCTTATCCGGTAACTATC
GTCTTGAGTCCAACCCGGTAAGACACGACTTATCGCCACTGGCAGCAGCCACTGGTAACAGGATTAGCAG
AGCGAGGTATGTAGGCGGTGCTACAGAGTTCTTGAAGTGGTGGCCTAACTACGGCTACACTAGAAGAACA
GTATTTGGTATCTGCGCTCTGCTGAAGCCAGTTACCTTCGGAAAAAGAGTTGGTAGCTCTTGATCCGGCA
AACAAACCACCGCTGGTAGCGGTGGTTTTTTTGTTTGCAAGCAGCAGATTACGCGCAGAAAAAAAGGATC
TCAAGAAGATCCTTTGATCTTTTCTACGGGGTCTGACGCTCAGTGGAACGAAAACTCACGTTAAGGGATT
TTGGTCATGAGATTATCAAAAAGGATCTTCACCTAGATCCTTTTAAATTAAAAATGAAGTTTTAAATCAA
GCCCAATCTGAATAATGTTACAACCAATTAACCAATTCTGATTAGAAAAACTCATCGAGCATCAAATGAA
ACTGCAATTTATTCATATCAGGATTATCAATACCATATTTTTGAAAAAGCCGTTTCTGTAATGAAGGAGA
AAACTCACCGAGGCAGTTCCATAGGATGGCAAGATCCTGGTATCGGTCTGCGATTCCGACTCGTCCAACA
TCAATACAACCTATTAATTTCCCCTCGTCAAAAATAAGGTTATCAAGTGAGAAATCACCATGAGTGACGA
CTGAATCCGGTGAGAATGGCAAAAGTTTATGCATTTCTTTCCAGACTTGTTCAACAGGCCAGCCATTACG
CTCGTCATCAAAATCACTCGCATCAACCAAACCGTTATTCATTCGTGATTGCGCCTGAGCGAGACGAAAT
ACGCGATCGCTGTTAAAAGGACAATTACAAACAGGAATCGAATGCAACCGGCGCAGGAACACTGCCAGCG
CATCAACAATATTTTCACCTGAATCAGGATATTCTTCTAATACCTGGAATGCTGTTTTTCCGGGGATCGC
AGTGGTGAGTAACCATGCATCATCAGGAGTACGGATAAAATGCTTGATGGTCGGAAGAGGCATAAATTCC
GTCAGCCAGTTTAGTCTGACCATCTCATCTGTAACATCATTGGCAACGCTACCTTTGCCATGTTTCAGAA
ACAACTCTGGCGCATCGGGCTTCCCATACAAGCGATAGATTGTCGCACCTGATTGCCCGACATTATCGCG
AGCCCATTTATACCCATATAAATCAGCATCCATGTTGGAATTTAATCGCGGCCTCGACGTTTCCCGTTGA
ATATGGCTCATAACACCCCTTGTATTACTGTTTATGTAAGCAGACAGTTTTATTGTTCATGATGATATAT
TTTTATCTTGTGCAATGTAACATCAGAGATTTTGAGACACGGGCCAGAGCTGCA
